Addgene plasmid #185895: pINER5
Purpose: In vivo gene amplification (HamAmp) of nerolidol synthetic module at RPL25 locus (15 copy).
Depositing lab: Claudia Vickers. Depositing organization: University of Queensland. Publication: An in vivo gene amplification system for high level expression in Saccharomyces cerevisiae. Peng B, Esquirol L, Lu Z, Shen Q, Cheah LC, Howard CB, Scott C, Trau M, Dumsday G, Vickers CE. Nat Commun. 2022 May 24;13(1):2895. doi: 10.1038/s41467-022-30529-8. PubMed 35610221.
Backbone
  Vector backbone: pUC19
  Vector type: Yeast Expression
Growth in bacteria
  Bacterial resistance: Ampicillin, 100 μg/mL
  Growth temperature: 37°C
  Growth strain: DH5alpha
  Copy number: High Copy
Gene/Insert
  Gene/Insert name: PRPL25(Arm1)>Kl.LEU2>TKl.LEU2-PGAL1>ERG20>TRPL3-TRPL25(Arm3)-ARS305-PSk.GAL2>YFAST-EVBR1.2A-AcNES1>TRPL41B-PPDA1>RPL25(part;Arm2
  Species: Synthetic
  Mutation: None
  Cloning method: Gibson Cloning
Terms and licenses: Academic/Nonprofit Terms; Industry Terms: Not Available to Industry
How to cite: pINER5 was a gift from Claudia Vickers (Addgene plasmid # 185895 ; http://n2t.net/addgene:185895 ; RRID:Addgene_185895)
