[The description below was written by a language model from this plasmid's Addgene catalogue record and pLannotate feature annotations shown in this document.]
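Description:
pINER5 is a pUC19-based yeast expression and integration plasmid (about 11.6 kb) built by Gibson assembly for use in Saccharomyces cerevisiae. In E. coli it is maintained at high copy through the pUC-type ColE1 origin and selected with ampicillin via the bla gene. Remnants of the lac promoter/operator and lacZα region of the backbone flank the insert.

The payload is a synthetic module designed for the HamAmp in vivo gene amplification system, targeted to the RPL25 locus, with the record indicating about 15 copies. Three homology arms are named in the insert: the RPL25 promoter (Arm1), the RPL25 terminator (Arm3) and a partial RPL25 coding region placed behind the PDA1 promoter (Arm2). The record does not spell out the amplification mechanism. Arm1 sits directly upstream of the Kluyveromyces lactis LEU2 marker, so this leucine auxotrophic marker appears to be driven by the RPL25 promoter. An ARS305 replication origin element is also included in the cassette.

Two biosynthetic genes are carried. ERG20, the yeast farnesyl pyrophosphate synthase, is expressed from the galactose-regulated GAL1 promoter with the RPL3 terminator and supplies the FPP precursor. A GAL2 promoter (named Sk.GAL2) drives a single open reading frame with the RPL41B terminator. It joins YFAST, a fluorogen-activating reporter derived from photoactive yellow protein, through a 2A peptide (EVBR1.2A) to the nerolidol synthase AcNES1. The automated annotation matches this synthase to the strawberry NES1 homologue. The 2A link lets fluorescence report on expression of the synthase. The construct is used to raise nerolidol production by amplifying this module in the yeast genome.
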