Features (pLannotate 1.2.2; 17 found; start..end, strand, type, name):
    429..521     +  CDS            lacI (fragment): lac repressor; lacI; The lac repressor binds to the lac operator to inhibit transcription in E. coli. This inhibition can be relieved by adding lactose or isopropyl-β-D-thiogalactopyranoside (IPTG).
    534..555     +  protein_bind   CAP binding site: CAP binding activates transcription in the presence of cAMP. E. coli catabolite activator protein
    570..600     +  promoter       lac promoter: promoter for the E. coli lac operon
    604..626     +  protein_bind   lac operator (fragment): The lac repressor binds to the lac operator to inhibit transcription in E. coli. This inhibition can be relieved by adding lactose or isopropyl-β-D-thiogalactopyranoside (IPTG). lac repressor encoded by lacI
   1457..1705    -  CDS            BMH1 (fragment): BMH1_YEAST - Experimental evidence at protein level: Swiss-Prot protein existence level 1. Involved in growth regulation. From Saccharomyces cerevisiae (strain ATCC 204508 / S288c) (Baker's yeast).
   2086..3648    -  CDS            NES1_FRAAN: Experimental evidence at protein level: Swiss-Prot protein existence level 1. Involved in monoterpene (C10) and sesquiterpene (C15) biosynthesis. Converts geranyl diphosphate (GPP) into S-linalool and farnesyl diphosphate (FPP) into (3S)-E-nerolidol. Exclusively present and highly expressed in the fruit of cultivated (octaploid) varieties. From Fragaria ananassa (Strawberry) (Fragaria chiloensis x Fragaria virginiana).
   3856..4230    -  CDS            pyp: PYP_HALHA - Experimental evidence at protein level: Swiss-Prot protein existence level 1. Photoactive blue light protein. Probably functions as a photoreceptor for a negative phototaxis response. From Halorhodospira halophila (Ectothiorhodospira halophila).
   5773..5841    +  CDS            YNG1 (fragment): YNG1_YEAST - Experimental evidence at protein level: Swiss-Prot protein existence level 1. Histone-binding component of the NuA3 histone acetyltransferase complex, that acetylates Lys-14 of histone H3. Recruitment of NuA3 to nucleosomes requires methylated histone H3. In conjunction with the FACT complex, NuA3 may be involved in transcriptional regulation. YNG1 is required for the HAT activity of NuA3 but not for its integrity. Mediates the interaction of SAS3 with nucleosomes. From Saccharomyces cerevisiae (strain ATCC 204508 / S288c) (Baker's yeast).
   6090..7145    -  CDS            ERG20: FPPS_YEAST - Also known as BOT3, FDS1, FPP1. Experimental evidence at protein level: Swiss-Prot protein existence level 1. Catalyzes the sequential condensation of isopentenyl pyrophosphate with the allylic pyrophosphates, dimethylallyl pyrophosphate, and then with the resultant geranylpyrophosphate to the ultimate product farnesyl pyrophosphate. From Saccharomyces cerevisiae (strain ATCC 204508 / S288c) (Baker's yeast).
   7159..7811    -  promoter       GAL1,10 promoter: GAL1 and GAL10 genes of S. cerevisiae; divergent inducible promoter, regulated by Gal4
   7970..9049    -  CDS            LEU2: LEU3_YEAST - Experimental evidence at protein level: Swiss-Prot protein existence level 1. Catalyzes the oxidation of 3-carboxy-2-hydroxy-4- methylpentanoate (3-isopropylmalate) to 3-carboxy-4-methyl-2- oxopentanoate. The product decarboxylates to 4-methyl-2 oxopentanoate. From Saccharomyces cerevisiae (strain ATCC 204508 / S288c) (Baker's yeast).
   9649..9806    +  CDS            lacZα (fragment): LacZα fragment of β-galactosidase; lacZ fragment
   9812..9911    -  misc_feature   bom (fragment): basis of mobility region from pBR322
  10013..10048   -  CDS            rop (fragment): Rop protein, which maintains plasmids at low copy number; rop
  10143..10247   +  promoter       AmpR promoter: bla
  10248..11108   +  CDS            AmpR: β-lactamase; bla; confers resistance to ampicillin, carbenicillin, and related antibiotics
  11279..246     +  rep_origin     ori (across the origin): high-copy-number ColE1/pMB1/pBR322/pUC origin of replication
>Addgene plasmid #185895 | pINER5 | addgene full sequence | sequence record 370388 | Addgene NGS Result
AGCTTGGAGCGAACGACCTACACCGAACTGAGATACCTACAGCGTGAGCTATGAGAAAGCGCCACGCTTC
CCGAAGGGAGAAAGGCGGACAGGTATCCGGTAAGCGGCAGGGTCGGAACAGGAGAGCGCACGAGGGAGCT
TCCAGGGGGAAACGCCTGGTATCTTTATAGTCCTGTCGGGTTTCGCCACCTCTGACTTGAGCGTCGATTT
TTGTGATGCTCGTCAGGGGGGCGGAGCCTATGGAAAAACGCCAGCAACGCGGCCTTTTTACGGTTCCTGG
CCTTTTGCTGGCCTTTTGCTCACATGTTCTTTCCTGCGTTATCCCCTGATTCTGTGGATAACCGTATTAC
CGCCTTTGAGTGAGCTGATACCGCTCGCCGCAGCCGAACGACCGAGCGCAGCGAGTCAGTGAGCGAGGAA
GCGGAAGAGCGCCCAATACGCAAACCGCCTCTCCCCGCGCGTTGGCCGATTCATTAATGCAGCTGGCACG
ACAGGTTTCCCGACTGGAAAGCGGGCAGTGAGCGCAACGCAATTAATGTGAGTTAGCTCACTCATTAGGC
ACCCCAGGCTTTACACTTTATGCTTCCGGCTCGTATGTTGTGTGGAATTGTGAGCGGATAACAATTTCAC
ACAGGAAACAGCTATGACCATGATTACGCCAAGCTTGTTTAAACTATGTTCCTTGATACCTCGACGTGGA
GCACGAAATAGAAGAAAAAAGTATAATGAGGATGGAATAATTTTCTTGAATCTGAGCAGAAAAACGAACG
AACACTCTAATGGATTTGTTAATGGCTGTTGGTAGTAAAAAGAACAACTTCCACAGCATCAACGCTTCTA
TCAAAACGATTGCTAATAAACTGTTGAGCCCGATAATTACGTTGCTCACCATATCTTAATCAAGTCCTTA
ATGCACTATTCTTGTCGTCGGATAGTTTATTTACGTGTGGTTTTCGTATCTCATCAATATCAACTCTACT
AGTTCCCATCTATCTTCCTCTCAATTTTCTCGTGCTATTAATATTGCAGTTCACATACCAGATGGAGCCA
TTGGCACAAATGTGGTTTCCTTTCTTATTGCTGTATCCAACTTTTGTGAAGCTACAGGTGCGACAAACAT
AAAAAAGTTCTTGCCGTTAAGAAGCTGAAGTTGCTTCTCGCTATACCAGAGGGGATTATTGTCGGGAGTC
ATGATGCGACATTTACCCGGTTGAGTAAGGAAGGGGTGGAGGAATCAGAAGAGAGATAAACAAACATACA
CGTCAAAACAGTATAGTTCAAGTAACACATATAGACATGTACACGCGCGATTACGTGTGTACGTGCACAT
GTTAATGTTATATACATATATAGATATAGATATATAATTGCAATAATGAACTACAAATTATTATACCCCC
GTTCTTTTTTTTTTCTTTTTTTTAGTAATTTTTCTTTAGATTTATCGGAATACTTACTTTGGTGCTTCAC
CTTCGGCGGCAGCAGGTGGCTGCTGTTGCTGATGTTGTTGTTGTTGTTGTTGGTCTTCAGCTTGACCGGA
CTCGGACATGTCTGAAGTCCATAAGGTTAAATTGTCCCTTAGCAGTTGCATGATAAGTGTGCTATCTTTG
TATGATTCTTCAGACAGAGTGTCCAACTCAGCAATAGCGTCGTCAAAAGCTTGCTTGGCCAAATGGCAGG
CTTTGTCTGGAGAGTTTTGAATTTCGCATGCAAATCATTACGACCGAGATTCCCGGGACGCCACAGAAAC
CTCAGAATAAGCTAAAGGGTAATATAATAAAGCCCTTCGATTCAATAATAGCATTACCCAAGAGGCATAG
CGGCAAACTAAGTTGACAACACAAAATCAAATCGCTTCATTTTTATTTTATTAATGATATTTTATTAGAG
AGGAAATTATGTAATATCTAGATATTAAATATAAAGTAGATCTCTGTCTAAAATATTCTTAACAAAATCT
TATATTCGAAAGGATGACGGTCCAATCAAAGGATTGTATAAGAGAAATTAGTTTTCGAAATCAATTTTTA
CTTGACCTGAACTTAACGATTTGCTCTCAATCCGCCATGGTCACTATTATAAAGATGTGTTATAGATCAT
TGCCTTCATGTGTTCTTCTAAAATTGGCAAGTTATGGTTGTCATCGTAAGAGTACATCATAGGGATCATT
CTAGCCATATTCAAGGAACCTATTCTGAATGATTCAGAAAAAGGGTTTGGTGATAAGCATTCCTTATTCA
AACATTTCCATGCTTCGGAGATCATTCTTATTACTTCTTCTCTGGCTGAATCGACACTGGAACCCTTATG
TTCCTTCATGTAACATTCGATGTAAGAACCATCATAACCATCTTGGTCTTCATCTTTGGCTGAACCCAAG
TCATCAGATAATCTCAAAATGGTTGCGATACTTGTGGAAATACCTGGATAGTCATCTACCAAATCAACTG
ATTCTTGTGTAATACCGTCACCTAACAAGAAAAACATGTGGGCCAAGACAACATGAACACCTGAAGAGAT
GATACCGTTCTTTAAGTATTCTTCTGCATTTGGCAAGTGACCAGAGGCGAACCACTTTGCTTCAACTAAA
AATGCATTGCACAAACTAGCCCAAGTCTTTTGCAAGGAATCAATAGGGTTTTGACCATGCTTTTTATAGA
TTTTGTATGCGATTTCGTTGGTAACATCGTACAAAGCCTTGAAACATACTTTCATGTAGTCTGGTAATTG
TTCGACGGCAGACAATTCCCATCTATTAACTGCATCAGTAAACAAGGTCAATTCTTCAATGGTACCATAG
ACGTCGAAGATGTCATCTATGATGTATATAAAAGAAATAGGCTTAGTTAATTCAACTCTTTCTTCACTGA
ATCTTGGATCGGTTAAAGCGGCCATAGGCCACATATACCACTTCAATGGTTGGTTTCTAGCCAATTTCAA
TTCATTGGCTAAACCTGTATCCTTCCACCATTGAGAAACTTGGAATACTTCCTTTTGATGGATACTTTGT
ACGATAGTCAAATCCATCTTAGCTAATTCTTGCAAATTATCGACACCGTCCCAGTTTGGACCCTTGCAGT
TCATGTAGGACAATTTTTGACCCATAAAGGTAGCCAATGACTTGTGGTATGGATGTGTTAAAGTGTTAGA
AACCAATCTGGCTTCGTGATGATTAGGATCTTTTGTCCATCTACCTAACAATTGACTGGAGAAATCAGCA
GCTTGATCTAAGATGTCTTCACCTTCTATTCTCAATTGACTTGCTTCGTATAAGGACATCAAACCTCTAA
TATCTGTTGACAATTCTGATCTGAATCTACCTTCCTTATCCTTGAAGTTATTAAAGACGTCAGCGGTAAC
ATTGTGACCTTCTTGTCTTAAGAATCTAAACAATGTTGAAACTTCGTACAAACCATGTTCAGGGTAACCA
TCTGGAGTTGAAGATATGATTTGTTGCTTTTGCAAGAATGCACCAATTTCACCTCTGAAATGGTAATCGA
TACCCAATCTTTGCAAAGCGTCTATCATAACTAAACCTTCCAAAGGGTTTTCTTCAACTTCTCTTAATGC
TTTTCTAACATCTTCCAACTTTTCTTCGTACTTAACGTATAATTCGTCAGAAAATGATCTGTAACCAGTT
TGAGGGTTATTGTGCTTACTAGGATTGGAAATACATGTCAAATCTTCAGCTATAGACCATTTATGAGTAA
TTGGTACGGAAGGAGCGATTGGAGTTCTGTAAGCGTTGGAGTTTTGTGGGGAGTTGTTAGTTGCGATAGG
ACCTGCTGCGGTAGCTGGACCTGGGTTAAGTTCAACGTCACCAGCCAACTTCAACAAAGAGAAGTTAGTA
GCACCAACTCTTTTAACGAAAACCCAGTAAGAGTCACCAGATAAAGCCTTTTTCATGTGAACTTTAACCT
TAGTTGGACCTCTGGAAGTTGGGATCATCCATTCAAACATAGTGTTTAAGTTACCAGAAGCAACACCTTC
CTTAAACTTACCATAGAACTCTGGAGAGTCAGTACCTGGAGCAACGTCCTTAAAGAAGTTCTTACCAATA
ACTTGTTTTGGATCTCTACCAGTAATATCACCTTCAGCAGCATTGTATTGCAAAATGTTACCATCACCGT
CCAATTGAATAGCACCGAAAGCTAAACCGTCTAATTGACCATCATCCATTTTAGCCAAAGTGTTTTCAAT
ATCTTCAGAACCGAAAGCAACGTGTTCCATTTTGGATCCACTGTAAAAACTTTTTTTATTATACTATTTT
CTATTGTTTAATAGTCGTTGTTCTTGTGGATATATGAACAAGTAATCAAAAAAGTTATCACAAATGAACT
CAGATATATTTCAGCCGAATGGCTAGAGTTTATATATGTCTGTCTAACCCACACTTTTTCCGCATTTTAT
TCCTCAACTCATCCCTCCCTTGAACAACGACTGCTAACAACGTCTCACTCTAAAATCTTTACACGTTTAG
CTTTACAGGAGGAGCATAATTGACTTTTGTTCCTATTTCAAGTTGGGAAGGGCTTACTTTAGCATTAGCT
CGGAGTGGTCCACCCCGGAACTATGGCCTGCGGAAATACTCTCACAGGCACATGGCCCCTGAACTGCGGG
GAGTGTGCCGCACGGAAGAGTGAGCGCCGGTGCCTACCGGAAGAACCCCTTCCTCAGTATTTGAGCACGT
GACTCGAATGCTGGCCGCAAAAAAGAAAAAAGAATGTAATCCGGTTGAGCCGCCCCGGAAGACGCTTTTC
CGGTAGTTAATTCTTTATACATTACTGGAACAGATTCTGCTCCGTTTAATTAGACTTGGATGCAAGGTTG
CCTGTGATAGCTTTAGTGGGTCTATTCTACGGCCTTCTAATGGCACCGTTATGACCTGGATCTGGTACGT
CTGTACGATTAGCGGGGCAAGTTCAAATAAAATTGGTTTACTCGAGTTAATTTATCTCATGAAGTAATGA
TACCTCAGCGATGTGCTCGCTCGTTAGTATGCTTCATAAATTCATTATTATTTTTTTTTGGAAGTGTTTT
TCGACAAAAGTTGCATTTTTACGAAGGATATGTAAACTCAAGAAGTACTAAATAAATATAAATACAATTC
GAAAATTTGAAAAAAGTAGGAGACAACACTTTCCTTCCTCACGAAGAAGTTAAGCTTGAGCATCGGACCG
AAGCATAAGAATGCAGCAAATTGATAATATTCCCGTTAAGCCAGTCGTAGGAAAAGGAAAAGAATGAGTA
GCAAATGTCACACAACAAACGCGCACCATCCCTACATACACAAACACACACACACACACACATATATATA
TATTCTACCCCATATAAGCGAGTGATTCATCATGAAAAGAATTTATCACTTCGAATTTAAATAATAACAT
TCTTACCTGATGTACAACTCTTTACTCTCATCTTGCGAAAAGAAAAGGGCAGGGTGCCGCTGAAACAGCG
GCGTTGCTGATGAAAATAACCCTGTGTTTTCGCCTCATTCTCTCAAAACCTTCACAGATCCTTTTCTTGT
TATAGCCTCAATAAAATCACAGTACACTAACACGTAATTATAAATAGTAACCGGAACCCTCGCTGCAATA
CGCAAATTGGTACCTACTTTGTAAGGCACAGGAAACCCCGTGCACTCTGCCACTACACTTTATTTACGCT
TAATCATGAATTTAACATGTTATGAAAGATTTATTGTATATTTAAAGAAAAATTTAAAAATAATATTAAA
TTTATTAATTAAACCAATTAGAGCTAGGGGCCCATTGTAGCAAAGATTGTAAGGAAATAGCAAACCAGAG
GTCCAAGTCAAAACGGCAAAAAAGAAGAAAGTAAGCAATATAATGGACGGGTTTACATGTTTAAATATAT
GTACATGTATGTAGTCTTATACTTTCAAAACATAATCGCATGCGGGTCATCAAAATAAACCTCCATTTTG
GACTTGGGAAAAAGAAAATTTGATTTAAACTGTTGTATGTAGCTAACAATACATAAAACTATTTAAATAA
AATAGGAATAAGAATGCTCAATTAAAAAATGATTTATTTTCTAACAAAACTTCCTGCAGGTCACTATTAT
TTGCTTCTCTTGTAAACTTTGTTCAAAAACGCAGTTAAGACGTCGGCTTTGAAGCCACGAGACTCGTCGA
CTTGGGAGATCTTGGCCTTCAAATCCTTGGCAACAGACTCTTCATATTCGTGGTATAACTGGTCGATTTT
CAAGTCATTGAAAATCTTTTTGCATTTGGCTTCTGCGACTGAGTCCTTCTTACCGTAATTTTCGTCTAAA
GTCTTTCTTTGTTCTGCGGAAGCAAGTTCTAATGCCTTGTTGATTACCCAAGAACATTTGTTATCTTGGA
TATCTGTACCGATCTTACCGATCTGTTCTGGGGTACCGAAGCAGTCTAAGTAGTCATCTTGAATTTGGAA
ATATTCACCCAATGGAATCAAGACATCTCTGGCTTGTTTCAAATCCTTTTCATCTGTGATACCGGCAACG
TACATAGCCAATGCGACAGGCAAGTAGAAAGAATAGTAAGCAGTCTTGAAAGTAACTATGAAGGAGTGCT
TCTTTAGGGAGAACTTACTCAAGTCGACTTTGTCTTCAGGTGCAGTGATTAAGTCCATCAATTGGCCCAA
TTCGGTTTGGAAGGTGACTTCATGGAACAATTCGGTGATATCTATGTAGTATTTTTCGTTTCTGAAGTGA
GATTTCAAAAGCTTGTAGATAGCAGCCTCTAACATGAATGCGTCATTGATGGCAATTTCCCCAACTTCAG
GAACCTTGTACCAACATGGTTGGCCTCTTCTGGTAATGGACTTGTCCATCATATCATCGGCGACCAAGAA
GTAAGCCTGCAACAACTCAATGCACCAACCTAGAATAGCAACCTTTTCGTATTCTTCTTGCCCCAATTGT
TCAACGGTCTTGTTGGAGAGAATAGCATACGTGTCCACAACGGACAAACCTCTATTTAACTTACCGCCTG
GAGTGTTGTAGTTCAATGAGTGGGCATACCAGTCACATGCTTCCTTAGGCATACCGTAAGCCAAAAGCGA
TGCGTTCAATTCCTCTACTAATTTAGGGAAAACGTTCAAGAATCTCTCTCTCCTAATTTCTTTTTCTGAA
GCCATTTTGCTAGCTATAGTTTTTTCTCCTTGACGTTAAAGTATAGAGGTATATTAACAATTTTTTGTTG
ATACTTTTATGACATTTGAATAAGAAGTAATACAAACCGAAAATGTTGAAAGTATTAGTTAAAGTGGTTA
TGCAGCTTTTGCATTTATATATCTGTTAATAGATCAAAAATCATCGCTTCGCTGATTAATTACCCCAGAA
ATAAGGCTAAAAAACTAATCGCATTATTATCCTATGGTTGTTAATTTGATTCGTTGATTTGAAGGTTTGT
GGGGCCAGGTTACTGCCAATTTTTCCTCTTCATAACCATAAAAGCTAGTATTGTAGAATCTTTATTGTTC
GGAGCAGTGCGGCGCGAGGCACATCTGCGTTTCAGGAACGCGACCGGTGAAGACCAGGACGCACGGAGGA
GAGTCTTCCGTCGGAGGGCTGTCGCCCGCTCGGCGGCTTCTAATCCGTACTTCAATATAGCAATGAGCAG
TTAAGCGTATTACTGAAAGTTCCAAAGAGAAGGTTTTTTTAGGCTAAGATAATGGGGCTCTTTACATTTC
CACAACATATAAGTAAGATTAGATATGGATATGTATATGGTGGTATTGCCATGTAATATGATTATTAAAC
TTCTTTGCGTCCATCCAAAAAAAAAGTAAGAATTTTTGAAAATTCAATATAAGCTAGCGCAGGCTAACCG
GAACCTGTATTATTTAGTTTATGCTACGTTAAATAAAGACCTTTCGTTCACATAACTGAATGTGTAATGG
CCTTGAGATTTCAAGCATACCAAGTTGGTGGAGACGGGGTCGTTACAAAAGACTCTTTAAGCCAAGATTT
CCTTGACAGCCTTGGCGATAGCATCGCCAACCTCAGTGGTAGAGTTAGAACCACCAAGGTCACCGGTTCT
GACACCTGCATCCAAGACATTTCTAACAGCTTCTTCAAGAGCCCTACCTTCTTCAACCAAATCCAAGGAT
AACTTCAACATCATAGCTGCAGATAAGATGGTAGCAATTGGGTTAACCTTGTTTGCTGGTAAATCTGGGG
CAGAACCATGACATGGTTCGTACAAACCGAATGCCTTGTTAGTGTCAGGTAGGGAAGCTAGAGATGCAGA
AGGTAATAAACCCAAAGAACCTGGAATAACAGAGGCTTCATCGGAGATAATATCACCAAACATGTTGTTG
GTAATAACAACACCGTTTAGCTTAGTTGGTGATTTAACCAAAATCATAGCAGCAGAGTCGATCAATTGGT
GCTGAACAGTTAATTGTGGGAACTCAGTCTTGATGGTTTCTTCAACAGTCTTTCTCCACAATCTGGAAGA
GGCAAGCACGTTAGCCTTGTCAAGAGACCAGATTGGTAATGGTGGGTTTTGTTGCAATGCCAAGAAAGCA
GCCATTCTTGTAATTCTTTGAACTTCAGGAACACTGTATTTCTCAGAGTCCCAAGCAACTCCGTCACCTT
CATCTTCTTTTCTTTCACCAAAGTAGATACCACCAACCAATTCTCTAACGACGACGAAATCGGTACCCTT
TGCATATTCAGGCTTCAAAGGAGAAAGATCTAGTAAAGAATCAGAAGCAAAGTTACATGGTCTCAAGTTG
GCGTATAGACCCAATTCCTTTCTGATCTTCAATAGACCTTGTTCTGGTCTAACTGCGCCCGTACCCCATT
TTGGACCACCAACAGCACCTAGTAAGACAGCATCGGCTTTCTTAGAGGCTTCTAGAGCTTCATCTGGTAA
AGGAGTGCCAGTGGCATCGATGGCAGCACCCCCGATCAAGTGATGTTGGAAATTGAACTTAATTTCTGGA
CGGACTTCAGCAATGGCATTCAAGACCTTAATAGCTTCGTCAGTAACTTCTTTACCGACGTGATCACCCG
GTAGGACAACGATATTCTTAGACATTTTGCGGCCGCTTTATCTTATTGATCTTCTTTGTTTAGCCTTTTC
AACAGCAGAAGAAAAGCATATGAGATACATTTAAAATTGTTTTAAAATAATTTTAAAAGATAATATCTAA
AAGATTGTATGCATACGAACGAAGTTGCATTGGGAAGCCCCAACGCAGTGAGGCAAGCCGAAGGTAGAAA
GAAAATCCCCTTGTGCGTCCAGTGAGAAACAGCAAGCAGTGGGTAGGAAGGCCCAGTTTAGCCTGACTGT
TCCAACGGGGCTCCCAGGCTGAGGAAATGCTTCTCTCCGTAATGGGAGAGCCTAACTCCAGAGCGTGGAC
TTCGGCTCACGGTTTTCTCTTTTTTTGGCGCACAATGACTGCTGAGACAAAAAAAGAAAGCAACTCCATG
TAAACACCCGTACATATTAAATAAGTGACCCATGCCTCCTCATCTCTTCATTGCAAAGTACGGAAACCGT
TAGATTGGTACCAACAAGGTTGCTATATCGGGCATACAAGATAAGAAACTTAAAGAACGCCGAGACAAGA
ATATGTAATGATAAGCCTCCTCCGGGGTGTTAGACTGATTAGTACATGTTTAAACTGAATTCACTGGCCG
TCGTTTTACAACGTCGTGACTGGGAAAACCCTGGCGTTACCCAACTTAATCGCCTTGCAGCACATCCCCC
TTTCGCCAGCTGGCGTAATAGCGAAGAGGCCCGCACCGATCGCCCTTCCCAACAGTTGCGCAGCCTGAAT
GGCGAATGGCGCCTGATGCGGTATTTTCTCCTTACGCATCTGTGCGGTATTTCACACCGCATATGGTGCA
CTCTCAGTACAATCTGCTCTGATGCCGCATAGTTAAGCCAGCCCCGACACCCGCCAACACCCGCTGACGC
GCCCTGACGGGCTTGTCTGCTCCCGGCATCCGCTTACAGACAAGCTGTGACCGTCTCCGGGAGCTGCATG
TGTCAGAGGTTTTCACCGTCATCACCGAAACGCGCGAGACGAAAGGGCCTCGTGATACGCCTATTTTTAT
AGGTTAATGTCATGATAATAATGGTTTCTTAGACGTCAGGTGGCACTTTTCGGGGAAATGTGCGCGGAAC
CCCTATTTGTTTATTTTTCTAAATACATTCAAATATGTATCCGCTCATGAGACAATAACCCTGATAAATG
CTTCAATAATATTGAAAAAGGAAGAGTATGAGTATTCAACATTTCCGTGTCGCCCTTATTCCCTTTTTTG
CGGCATTTTGCCTTCCTGTTTTTGCTCACCCAGAAACGCTGGTGAAAGTAAAAGATGCTGAAGATCAGTT
GGGTGCACGAGTGGGTTACATCGAACTGGATCTCAACAGCGGTAAGATCCTTGAGAGTTTTCGCCCCGAA
GAACGTTTTCCAATGATGAGCACTTTTAAAGTTCTGCTATGTGGCGCGGTATTATCCCGTATTGACGCCG
GGCAAGAGCAACTCGGTCGCCGCATACACTATTCTCAGAATGACTTGGTTGAGTACTCACCAGTCACAGA
AAAGCATCTTACGGATGGCATGACAGTAAGAGAATTATGCAGTGCTGCCATAACCATGAGTGATAACACT
GCGGCCAACTTACTTCTGACAACGATCGGAGGACCGAAGGAGCTAACCGCTTTTTTGCACAACATGGGGG
ATCATGTAACTCGCCTTGATCGTTGGGAACCGGAGCTGAATGAAGCCATACCAAACGACGAGCGTGACAC
CACGATGCCTGTAGCAATGGCAACAACGTTGCGCAAACTATTAACTGGCGAACTACTTACTCTAGCTTCC
CGGCAACAATTAATAGACTGGATGGAGGCGGATAAAGTTGCAGGACCACTTCTGCGCTCGGCCCTTCCGG
CTGGCTGGTTTATTGCTGATAAATCTGGAGCCGGTGAGCGTGGGTCTCGCGGTATCATTGCAGCACTGGG
GCCAGATGGTAAGCCCTCCCGTATCGTAGTTATCTACACGACGGGGAGTCAGGCAACTATGGATGAACGA
AATAGACAGATCGCTGAGATAGGTGCCTCACTGATTAAGCATTGGTAACTGTCAGACCAAGTTTACTCAT
ATATACTTTAGATTGATTTAAAACTTCATTTTTAATTTAAAAGGATCTAGGTGAAGATCCTTTTTGATAA
TCTCATGACCAAAATCCCTTAACGTGAGTTTTCGTTCCACTGAGCGTCAGACCCCGTAGAAAAGATCAAA
GGATCTTCTTGAGATCCTTTTTTTCTGCGCGTAATCTGCTGCTTGCAAACAAAAAAACCACCGCTACCAG
CGGTGGTTTGTTTGCCGGATCAAGAGCTACCAACTCTTTTTCCGAAGGTAACTGGCTTCAGCAGAGCGCA
GATACCAAATACTGTTCTTCTAGTGTAGCCGTAGTTAGGCCACCACTTCAAGAACTCTGTAGCACCGCCT
ACATACCTCGCTCTGCTAATCCTGTTACCAGTGGCTGCTGCCAGTGGCGATAAGTCGTGTCTTACCGGGT
TGGACTCAAGACGATAGTTACCGGATAAGGCGCAGCGGTCGGGCTGAACGGGGGGTTCGTGCACACAGCC
C
